>Addgene plasmid #84306 | pISH-Barx1 | addgene full sequence | sequence record 166085 | Addgene Assembled Sequence
GGGCGAATTGGGCCCGACGTCGCATGCTCCCGGCCGCCATGGCGGCCGCGGGAATTCGATTAGACAATTA
AGGGCCAGACAAGGAAGGACACAGGCCCGGAAGCCAATCCCAGGTGTCAGCGAGCTTCTGTCCCCAGTCT
GGGAGACTTGTGTCCAGCGTGGCCGAAGCTTCTGGTCTTTCTCGGACCTCCGCAGTGTGCGGCGCTCCAC
GCTCATTCACGCCCCGCTCCTTGCCCACACTTTTATCCCCGGCCTCCAGCCGGCCTTCTGGGCCCGGACA
CCGGCAGGCACACACTTACTTCCGCGCCTTGGGGACCCCGCCACCGGGTGCAGGTCCCTATGGCCCTGCC
CTGCAGAGCAGAGTCGTCTCTAGCAGATCAGCTGATACCTGGCCTCCCCATGTCGCTGAGGCTTCTACCC
CTCTCTTACAAAGACGGTGACTCTTTTTTCCAATAAAATATTTTATGACACAGTGGGGGACAATCACTAG
TGAATTCGCGGCCGCCTGCAGGTCGACCATATGGGAGAGCTCCCAACGCGTTGGATGCATAGCTTGAGTA
TTCTATAGTGTCACCTAAATAGCTTGGCGTAATCATGGTCATAGCTGTTTCCTGTGTGAAATTGTTATCC
GCTCACAATTCCACACAACATACGAGCCGGAAGCATAAAGTGTAAAGCCTGGGGTGCCTAATGAGTGAGC
TAACTCACATTAATTGCGTTGCGCTCACTGCCCGCTTTCCAGTCGGGAAACCTGTCGTGCCAGCTGCATT
AATGAATCGGCCAACGCGCGGGGAGAGGCGGTTTGCGTATTGGGCGCTCTTCCGCTTCCTCGCTCACTGA
CTCGCTGCGCTCGGTCGTTCGGCTGCGGCGAGCGGTATCAGCTCACTCAAAGGCGGTAATACGGTTATCC
ACAGAATCAGGGGATAACGCAGGAAAGAACATGTGAGCAAAAGGCCAGCAAAAGGCCAGGAACCGTAAAA
AGGCCGCGTTGCTGGCGTTTTTCCATAGGCTCCGCCCCCCTGACGAGCATCACAAAAATCGACGCTCAAG
TCAGAGGTGGCGAAACCCGACAGGACTATAAAGATACCAGGCGTTTCCCCCTGGAAGCTCCCTCGTGCGC
TCTCCTGTTCCGACCCTGCCGCTTACCGGATACCTGTCCGCCTTTCTCCCTTCGGGAAGCGTGGCGCTTT
CTCATAGCTCACGCTGTAGGTATCTCAGTTCGGTGTAGGTCGTTCGCTCCAAGCTGGGCTGTGTGCACGA
ACCCCCCGTTCAGCCCGACCGCTGCGCCTTATCCGGTAACTATCGTCTTGAGTCCAACCCGGTAAGACAC
GACTTATCGCCACTGGCAGCAGCCACTGGTAACAGGATTAGCAGAGCGAGGTATGTAGGCGGTGCTACAG
AGTTCTTGAAGTGGTGGCCTAACTACGGCTACACTAGAAGAACAGTATTTGGTATCTGCGCTCTGCTGAA
GCCAGTTACCTTCGGAAAAAGAGTTGGTAGCTCTTGATCCGGCAAACAAACCACCGCTGGTAGCGGTGGT
TTTTTTGTTTGCAAGCAGCAGATTACGCGCAGAAAAAAAGGATCTCAAGAAGATCCTTTGATCTTTTCTA
CGGGGTCTGACGCTCAGTGGAACGAAAACTCACGTTAAGGGATTTTGGTCATGAGATTATCAAAAAGGAT
CTTCACCTAGATCCTTTTAAATTAAAAATGAAGTTTTAAATCAATCTAAAGTATATATGAGTAAACTTGG
TCTGACAGTTACCAATGCTTAATCAGTGAGGCACCTATCTCAGCGATCTGTCTATTTCGTTCATCCATAG
TTGCCTGACTCCCCGTCGTGTAGATAACTACGATACGGGAGGGCTTACCATCTGGCCCCAGTGCTGCAAT
GATACCGCGAGACCCACGCTCACCGGCTCCAGATTTATCAGCAATAAACCAGCCAGCCGGAAGGGCCGAG
CGCAGAAGTGGTCCTGCAACTTTATCCGCCTCCATCCAGTCTATTAATTGTTGCCGGGAAGCTAGAGTAA
GTAGTTCGCCAGTTAATAGTTTGCGCAACGTTGTTGCCATTGCTACAGGCATCGTGGTGTCACGCTCGTC
GTTTGGTATGGCTTCATTCAGCTCCGGTTCCCAACGATCAAGGCGAGTTACATGATCCCCCATGTTGTGC
AAAAAAGCGGTTAGCTCCTTCGGTCCTCCGATCGTTGTCAGAAGTAAGTTGGCCGCAGTGTTATCACTCA
TGGTTATGGCAGCACTGCATAATTCTCTTACTGTCATGCCATCCGTAAGATGCTTTTCTGTGACTGGTGA
GTACTCAACCAAGTCATTCTGAGAATAGTGTATGCGGCGACCGAGTTGCTCTTGCCCGGCGTCAATACGG
GATAATACCGCGCCACATAGCAGAACTTTAAAAGTGCTCATCATTGGAAAACGTTCTTCGGGGCGAAAAC
TCTCAAGGATCTTACCGCTGTTGAGATCCAGTTCGATGTAACCCACTCGTGCACCCAACTGATCTTCAGC
ATCTTTTACTTTCACCAGCGTTTCTGGGTGAGCAAAAACAGGAAGGCAAAATGCCGCAAAAAAGGGAATA
AGGGCGACACGGAAATGTTGAATACTCATACTCTTCCTTTTTCAATATTATTGAAGCATTTATCAGGGTT
ATTGTCTCATGAGCGGATACATATTTGAATGTATTTAGAAAAATAAACAAATAGGGGTTCCGCGCACATT
TCCCCGAAAAGTGCCACCTGATGCGGTGTGAAATACCGCACAGATGCGTAAGGAGAAAATACCGCATCAG
GAAATTGTAAGCGTTAATATTTTGTTAAAATTCGCGTTAAATTTTTGTTAAATCAGCTCATTTTTTAACC
AATAGGCCGAAATCGGCAAAATCCCTTATAAATCAAAAGAATAGACCGAGATAGGGT
[37 nt withheld, positions 2928-2964]
AAAGAACGTGGACTCCAACGTCAAAGG
[49 nt withheld, positions 2992-3040]
T
[91 nt withheld, positions 3042-3132]
G
[124 nt withheld, positions 3134-3257]
CCATTCGCCATTCAGGCTGCGCAACTGTTGGGAAGGGCGATCGGTGCGGGCCTCTTCGCTATTACGCCAG
CTGGCGAAAGGGGGATGTGCTGCAAGGCGATTAAGTTGGGTAACGCCAGGGTTTTCCCAGTCACGACGTT
GTAAAACGACGGCCAGTGAATTGTAATACGACTCACTATA
Features (pLannotate 1.2.2; 13 found; start..end, strand, type, name):
    488..550     -  CDS            VESPI_VESMG (fragment): Experimental evidence at protein level: Swiss-Prot protein existence level 1. Shows contractile activity on isolated ileum smooth muscle. From Vespa magnifica (Hornet).
    562..580     -  promoter       SP6 promoter: promoter for bacteriophage SP6 RNA polymerase
    622..638     -  protein_bind   lac operator: The lac repressor binds to the lac operator to inhibit transcription in E. coli. This inhibition can be relieved by adding lactose or isopropyl-β-D-thiogalactopyranoside (IPTG). lac repressor encoded by lacI
    646..676     -  promoter       lac promoter: promoter for the E. coli lac operon
    691..712     -  protein_bind   CAP binding site: CAP binding activates transcription in the presence of cAMP. E. coli catabolite activator protein
    725..817     -  CDS            lacI (fragment): lac repressor; lacI; The lac repressor binds to the lac operator to inhibit transcription in E. coli. This inhibition can be relieved by adding lactose or isopropyl-β-D-thiogalactopyranoside (IPTG).
   1000..1588    -  rep_origin     ori: high-copy-number ColE1/pMB1/pBR322/pUC origin of replication
   1759..2619    -  CDS            AmpR: β-lactamase; bla; confers resistance to ampicillin, carbenicillin, and related antibiotics
   2620..2724    -  promoter       AmpR promoter: bla
   2751..2801    +  misc_feature   bom (fragment): basis of mobility region from pBR322
   2829..3257    -  rep_origin     f1 ori (sequence partly withheld): f1 bacteriophage origin of replication; arrow indicates direction of (+) strand synthesis
   3261..3418    -  CDS            lacZα (fragment): LacZα fragment of β-galactosidase; lacZ fragment
   3421..2       +  promoter       T7 promoter (across the origin): promoter for bacteriophage T7 RNA polymerase
