[The description below was written by a language model from this plasmid's Addgene catalogue record and pLannotate feature annotations shown in this document.]
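Description:
pISH-Barx1 is a small bacterial cloning plasmid built on the pGEM-T Easy backbone and used as a template for in vitro transcription rather than for expressing protein. It carries a roughly 410 bp fragment of the mouse homeobox gene Barx1. The assembled sequence is about 3.4 kb, consistent with the 3 kb backbone plus this insert. The plasmid is propagated in E. coli at high copy through a ColE1/pUC-type origin and selected with ampicillin via the β-lactamase gene and its native promoter. An f1 phage origin is also present, a standard backbone element that allows single-stranded DNA production.

The Barx1 fragment lies in the multiple cloning region between opposing bacteriophage T7 and SP6 RNA polymerase promoters, so either strand can be transcribed as run-off RNA after the plasmid is linearised on the far side of the insert. According to the depositor, cutting with NcoI and transcribing with SP6 polymerase gives the antisense riboprobe. The record does not give the corresponding conditions for a sense control. The insert itself is not annotated in the feature table. The surrounding lac promoter, lac operator, CAP binding site and lacZα fragments are remnants of the backbone's blue/white screening cassette, which the insert interrupts. A short hit to a hornet peptide and the small lacI and bom fragments are most likely automated annotation artefacts with no functional role.

The construct is intended for making labelled riboprobes to detect Barx1 mRNA by in situ hybridisation, and was deposited in connection with a survey of homeobox gene expression in the mouse olfactory epithelium. It is explicitly not meant for gene expression.
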