Addgene plasmid #84306: pISH-Barx1
Purpose: Use to synthesize riboprobes for in situ hybridization (ISH) probe for Barx1. Not for gene expression.
Depositing lab: Peter Mombaerts. Depositing organization: Max Planck Research Unit for Neurogenetics. Publication: Expression of homeobox genes in the mouse olfactory epithelium. Parrilla M, Chang I, Degl'Innocenti A, Omura M. J Comp Neurol. 2016 Oct 1;524(14):2713-39. doi: 10.1002/cne.24051. Epub 2016 Jun 19. PubMed 27243442.
Backbone
  Vector backbone: pGEM-T easy
  Backbone manufacturer: Promega
  Backbone size w/o insert (bp): 3015
Growth in bacteria
  Bacterial resistance: Ampicillin, 100 μg/mL
  Growth temperature: 37°C
  Growth strain: DH5alpha
  Copy number: High Copy
Gene/Insert
  Gene/Insert name: Barx1
  Species: M. musculus (mouse)
  Insert size (bp): 410
  Entrez Gene: Barx1
  Cloning method: Unknown
  Sequencing primers: 5′ T7; 3′ SP6
Terms and licenses: Academic/Nonprofit Terms; Industry Terms: Not Available to Industry
Depositor comments: NcoI digestion and SP6 RNA polymerase for antisense probe
How to cite: pISH-Barx1 was a gift from Peter Mombaerts (Addgene plasmid # 84306 ; http://n2t.net/addgene:84306 ; RRID:Addgene_84306)
