>Addgene plasmid #84306 | pISH-Barx1 | depositor partial sequence | sequence record 160896 | insert
GACAATTAAGGGCCAGACAAGGAAGGACACAGGCCCGGAAGCCAATCCCAGGTGTCAGCGAGCTTCTGTC
CCCAGTCTGGGAGACTTGTGTCCAGCGTGGCCGAAGCTTCTGGTCTTTCTCGGACCTCCGCAGTGTGCGG
CGCTCCACGCTCATTCACGCCCCGCTCCTTGCCCACACTTTTATCCCCGGCCTCCAGCCGGCCTTCTGGG
CCCGGACACCGGCAGGCACACACTTACTTCCGCGCCTTGGGGACCCCGCCACCGGGTGCAGGTCCCTATG
GCCCTGCCCTGCAGAGCAGAGTCGTCTCTAGCAGATCAGCTGATACCTGGCCTCCCCATGTCGCTGAGGC
TTCTACCCCTCTCTTACAAAGACGGTGACTCTTTTTTCCAATAAAATATTTTATGACACAGTGGGGGAC
