>Addgene plasmid #84306 | pISH-Barx1 | addgene partial sequence | sequence record 166080 | T7 5'-TAATACGACTCACTATAGGG-3'
GCTCCCGGCCGCCATGGCGGCCGCGGGAATTCGATTAGACAATTAAGGGCCAGACAAGGAAGGACACAGG
CCCGGAAGCCAATCCCAGGTGTCAGCGAGCTTCTGTCCCCAGTCTGGGAGACTTGTGTCCAGCGTGGCCG
AAGCTTCTGGTCTTTCTCGGACCTCCGCAGTGTGCGGCGCTCCACGCTCATTCACGCCCCGCTCCTTGCC
CACACTTTTATCCCCGGCCTCCAGCCGGCCTTCTGGGCCCGGACACCGGCAGGCACACACTTACTTCCGC
GCCTTGGGGACCCCGCCACCGGGTGCAGGTCCCTATGGCCCTGCCCTGCAGAGCAGAGTCGTCTCTAGCA
GATCAGCTGATACCTGGCCTCCCCATGTCGCTGAGGCTTCTACCCCTCTCTTACAAAGACGGTGACTCTT
TTTTCCAATAAAATATTTTATGACACAGTGGGGGACAATCACTAGTGAATTCGCGGCCGCCTGCAGGTCG
ACCATATGGGAGAGCTCCCAACGCGTTGGATGCATAGCTTGAGTATTCTATAGTGTCACCTAAATAGCTT
GGCGTAATCATGGTCATAGCTGTTTCCTGTGTGAAATTGTTATCCGCTCACAATTCCACACAACATACGA
GCCGGAAGCATAAAGTGTAAAGCCTGGGGTGCCTAATGAGTGAGCTAACTCACATTAATTGCGTTGCGCT
CACTGCCCGCTTTCCAGTCGGGAAACCTGTCGTGCCAGCTGCATTAATGAATCGGCCAACGCGCGGGGAG
AGGCGGTTTGCGTATTGGGCGCTCTTCCGCTTCCTCGCTCACTGACTCGCTGCGCTCGGTCGTTCGGCTG
CGGCGAGCGGTATCAGCTCACTCAAAGGCGGTAATACGGTTATCCACAGAATCAGGGGATAACGCAGGAA
AGAACATGTGAGCAAAAGGCCAGCAAAAGGCCAGGAACCGTAAAAAGGCCGCGTTGCTGGCGTTTTTCCA
TAGGCTCCGCCCCCC
