>Addgene plasmid #84306 | pISH-Barx1 | addgene partial sequence | sequence record 166084 | SP6 5'-ATTTAGGTGACACTATAG-3'
ATCCAACGCGTTGGGAGCTCTCCCATATGGTCGACCTGCAGGCGGCCGCGAATTCACTAGTGATTGTCCC
CCACTGTGTCATAAAATATTTTATTGGAAAAAAGAGTCACCGTCTTTGTAAGAGAGGGGTAGAAGCCTCA
GCGACATGGGGAGGCCAGGTATCAGCTGATCTGCTAGAGACGACTCTGCTCTGCAGGGCAGGGCCATAGG
GACCTGCACCCGGTGGCGGGGTCCCCAAGGCGCGGAAGTAAGTGTGTGCCTGCCGGTGTCCGGGCCCAGA
AGGCCGGCTGGAGGCCGGGGATAAAAGTGTGGGCAAGGAGCGGGGCGTGAATGAGCGTGGAGCGCCGCAC
ACTGCGGAGGTCCGAGAAAGACCAGAAGCTTCGGCCACGCTGGACACAAGTCTCCCAGACTGGGGACAGA
AGCTCGCTGACACCTGGGATTGGCTTCCGGGCCTGTGTCCTTCCTTGTCTGGCCCTTAATTGTCTAATCG
AATTCCCGCGGCCGCCATGGCGGCCGGGAGCATGCGACGTCGGGCCCAATTCGCCCTATAGTGAGTCGTA
TTACAATTCACTGGCCGTCGTTTTACAACGTCGTGACTGGGAAAACCCTGGCGTTACCCAACTTAATCGC
CTTGCAGCACATCCCCCTTTCGCCAGCTGGCGTAATAGCGAAGAGGCCCGCACCGATCGCCCTTCCCAAC
AGTTGCGCAGCCTGAATGGCGAATGG
[124 nt withheld, positions 727-850]
C
[91 nt withheld, positions 852-942]
A
[49 nt withheld, positions 944-992]
CCTTTGACGTTGGAGTCCACGTTCTTT
[37 nt withheld, positions 1020-1056]
ACCCTATCTCGGTCTATTCTTTTGATT
